>Addgene plasmid #35632 | pLenti-PGK-NRAS(G12V) | addgene partial sequence | sequence record 46219 | WPRE-R 5'-CATAGCGTAAAAGGAGCAACA-3'
AATTTTGTAATCCAGAGGTTGATTGTCGAGCGGCCGCCACTGTGCTGGATATCAACCACTTTGTACAAGA
AAGCTGGGTCTTACATCACCACACATGGCAATCCCATACAACCCTGAGTCCCATCATCACTGCTGTTGAG
TTTTTTCATTCGGTACTGGCGTATTTCTCTTACCAGTGTGTAAAAAGCATCTTCAACACCCTGTCTGGTC
TTGGCTGAGGTTTCAATGAATGGAATCCCGTAACTCTTGGCCAGTTCGTGGGCTTGTTTTGTATCAACTG
TCCTTGTTGGCAAATCACACTTGTTTCCCACTAGCACCATAGGTACATCATCCGAGTCTTTTACTCGCTT
AATCTGCTCCCTGTAGAGGTTAATATCCGCAAATGACTTGCTATTATTGATGGCAAATACACAGAGGAAG
CCTTCGCCTGTCCTCATGTATTGGTCTCTCATGGCACTGTACTCTTCTTGTCCAGCTGTATCCAGTATGT
CCAACAAACAGGTTTCACCATCTATAACCACTTGTTTTCTGTAAGAATCCTCTATGGTGGGATCATATTC
ATCTACAAAGTGGTTCTGGATTAGCTGGATTGTCAGTGCGCTTTTCCCAACACCAACTGCTCCAACCACC
ACCAGTTTGTACTCAGTCATGGATCCGCTAGAAGGTCCTCCCAGGCTGGCATAGTCAGGCACGTCATAAG
GATAGCTAGAAGCCATGGTTCTATCTCCTTCGAAGCCTGCTTTTTTGTACAAACTTGTTGATATCTGCAG
AATTCCACCACACTGGACTAGTCGACGAACCGGTGGATCCCCCTGGGGAGAGAGGTCGGTGATTCGGTCA
ACGAGGGAGCCGACTGCCGACGTGCGCTCCGGA
