[The description below was written by a language model from this plasmid's Addgene catalogue record.]
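Description:
pLenti-PGK-NRAS(G12V) is a lentiviral mammalian expression plasmid built on the pLenti-PGK-Hygro backbone (about 10 kb without insert). It is maintained in bacteria as a high-copy plasmid under ampicillin selection, and the record lists a recombination-deficient strain (Stbl3), the usual choice for lentiviral vectors because their repeated long terminal repeat sequences are prone to rearrangement. In mammalian cells, transduced or transfected populations are selected with hygromycin. No feature table is provided, so the detailed arrangement of viral elements, the origin of replication and the promoter driving the hygromycin marker are not stated.

The payload is human NRAS, an insert of roughly 550 bp, carrying the glycine 12 to valine substitution. This is a classic oncogenic RAS mutation that impairs GTP hydrolysis and keeps the small GTPase in its active, signalling state. The open reading frame carries an N-terminal HA epitope tag, which allows the exogenous protein to be detected or immunoprecipitated separately from endogenous RAS. Expression is driven by the PGK promoter, a constitutive housekeeping promoter that generally gives moderate expression across many mammalian cell types. The insert was introduced by Gateway recombination cloning from an entry clone into the destination backbone.

As a transfer vector, the plasmid would be used with separate packaging and envelope plasmids to make lentiviral particles that integrate the cassette into target cells, giving stable expression of activated NRAS. The associated publication concerns TAK1 inhibition and apoptosis in KRAS-dependent colon cancers, suggesting the construct was used to examine how mutant RAS signalling affects cell survival or drug response, though the record does not describe its specific experimental role.
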