Addgene plasmid #35632: pLenti-PGK-NRAS(G12V)
Depositing lab: Daniel Haber. Depositing organization: Massachusetts General Hospital. Publication: TAK1 Inhibition Promotes Apoptosis in KRAS-Dependent Colon Cancers. Singh A, Sweeney MF, Yu M, Burger A, Greninger P, Benes C, Haber DA, Settleman J. Cell. 2012 Feb 17;148(4):639-50. 10.1016/j.cell.2011.12.033 PubMed 22341439.
Backbone
  Vector backbone: pLenti-PGK-Hygro
  Backbone manufacturer: Eric Campeau
  Backbone size w/o insert (bp): 10000
  Vector type: Mammalian Expression, Lentiviral
  Selectable markers: Hygromycin
Growth in bacteria
  Bacterial resistance: Ampicillin, 100 μg/mL
  Growth temperature: 37°C
  Growth strain: Stbl3
  Copy number: High Copy
Gene/Insert
  Gene/Insert name: N-Ras(G12V) (alt name: NRAS)
  Species: H. sapiens (human)
  Insert size (bp): 550
  Mutation: Glycine 12 to Valine
  Entrez Gene: NRAS (a.k.a. ALPS4, CMNS, KRAS, N-ras, NCMS, NRAS1, NS6)
  Promoter: PGK
  Tag / fusion protein: HA (N terminal on insert)
  Cloning method: Gateway Cloning
  Sequencing primers: 5′ attL1; 3′ attL2
Terms and licenses: Academic/Nonprofit Terms; Industry Terms: Not Available to Industry
How to cite: pLenti-PGK-NRAS(G12V) was a gift from Daniel Haber (Addgene plasmid # 35632 ; http://n2t.net/addgene:35632 ; RRID:Addgene_35632)
